Addgene plasmid #191136: pCMV-HA-mCherry
Purpose: expresses mCherry in mammalian cells
Depositing lab: Ken-ichirou Morohashi. Publication: Tmsb10 triggers fetal Leydig differentiation by suppressing the RAS/ERK pathway. Inoue M, Baba T, Takahashi F, Terao M, Yanai S, Shima Y, Saito D, Sugihara K, Miura T, Takada S, Suyama M, Ohkawa Y, Morohashi KI. Commun Biol. 2022 Sep 15;5(1):974. doi: 10.1038/s42003-022-03941-5. PubMed 36109592.
Backbone
  Vector backbone: pCMV-HA
  Backbone size w/o insert (bp): 3773
  Total vector size (bp): 4486
  Vector type: Mammalian Expression
Growth in bacteria
  Bacterial resistance: Ampicillin, 100 μg/mL
  Growth temperature: 37°C
  Growth strain: DH5alpha
  Copy number: Unknown
Gene/Insert
  Gene/Insert name: mCherry (alt name: mCherry)
  Insert size (bp): 711
  Cloning method: Restriction Enzyme; 5′ cloning site EcoRI (not destroyed); 3′ cloning site BglII (not destroyed)
  Sequencing primers: 5′ ACAGAATTCGGATGGTGAGCAAGGGCGAGGA; 3′ ACAAGATCTCTACTTGTACAGCTCGTCCA
Terms and licenses: Academic/Nonprofit Terms; Industry Terms: Not Available to Industry
How to cite: pCMV-HA-mCherry was a gift from Ken-ichirou Morohashi (Addgene plasmid # 191136 ; http://n2t.net/addgene:191136 ; RRID:Addgene_191136)
