[The description below was written by a language model from this plasmid's Addgene catalogue record and pLannotate feature annotations shown in this document.]
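Description:
pCMV-HA-mCherry is a mammalian expression plasmid of roughly 4.5 kb, built on the pCMV-HA backbone and intended for transient expression of the red fluorescent protein mCherry in mammalian cells. It is propagated in E. coli through a high-copy ColE1/pUC-type origin of replication and selected with ampicillin via the β-lactamase gene (AmpR) driven by its own bla promoter. The backbone also carries several non-functional cloning-vector remnants picked up by annotation, including fragments of lacZα, lacI, rop and the pBR322 bom region, together with a lac promoter, operator and CAP binding site. No mammalian selection marker is annotated or recorded.

The expression cassette begins with the human cytomegalovirus immediate-early enhancer and promoter, followed by a modified SV40 intron with splice donor and acceptor sites, which generally improves processing and expression of the transcript. Downstream lies a short HA epitope coding segment (annotated as a fragment of a 3xHA tag, its 27 bp length consistent with a single HA copy). It precedes the mCherry coding sequence, which was inserted between EcoRI and BglII sites that both remain intact. The arrangement indicates an N-terminally HA-tagged mCherry, although the record does not explicitly confirm the reading frame. An SV40 polyadenylation signal is annotated immediately after the insert, though on the reverse strand. mCherry is a rapidly maturing monomeric Discosoma-derived fluorescent protein, so the construct gives constitutive red fluorescence detectable by imaging, and the HA tag should allow antibody detection. Beyond mCherry expression, no specific use is stated, but such a plasmid typically serves as a transfection marker or a control alongside other HA-tagged constructs.
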