Features (pLannotate 1.2.2; 17 found; start..end, strand, type, name):
     14..34      -  misc_feature   MCS (fragment): pUC18/19 multiple cloning site
     33..336     +  enhancer       CMV enhancer: human cytomegalovirus immediate early enhancer
    337..540     +  promoter       CMV promoter: human cytomegalovirus (CMV) immediate early promoter
    678..774     +  intron         SV40 intron: modified SV40 intron with splice donor and acceptor sites
    838..864     +  CDS            3xHA (fragment): three tandem HA epitope tags
    892..1599    +  CDS            mCherry: mCherry is a basic (constitutively fluorescent) red fluorescent protein published in 2004, derived from Discosoma sp.. It is reported to be a very rapidly-maturing monomer with low acid sensitivity.
   1630..1764    -  polyA_signal   SV40 poly(A) signal: SV40 polyadenylation signal
   1899..1915    -  protein_bind   lac operator: The lac repressor binds to the lac operator to inhibit transcription in E. coli. This inhibition can be relieved by adding lactose or isopropyl-β-D-thiogalactopyranoside (IPTG). lac repressor encoded by lacI
   1923..1953    -  promoter       lac promoter: promoter for the E. coli lac operon
   1968..1989    -  protein_bind   CAP binding site: CAP binding activates transcription in the presence of cAMP. E. coli catabolite activator protein
   2002..2094    -  CDS            lacI (fragment): lac repressor; lacI; The lac repressor binds to the lac operator to inhibit transcription in E. coli. This inhibition can be relieved by adding lactose or isopropyl-β-D-thiogalactopyranoside (IPTG).
   2277..2865    -  rep_origin     ori: high-copy-number ColE1/pMB1/pBR322/pUC origin of replication
   3036..3896    -  CDS            AmpR: β-lactamase; bla; confers resistance to ampicillin, carbenicillin, and related antibiotics
   3897..4001    -  promoter       AmpR promoter: bla
   4096..4131    +  CDS            rop (fragment): Rop protein, which maintains plasmids at low copy number; rop
   4233..4332    +  misc_feature   bom (fragment): basis of mobility region from pBR322
   4338..8       -  CDS            lacZα (fragment) (across the origin): LacZα fragment of β-galactosidase; lacZ fragment
>Addgene plasmid #191136 | pCMV-HA-mCherry | addgene full sequence | sequence record 379967 | Addgene NGS Result
GCCAGTGAGTTCGAGCTTGCATGCCTGCAGGTCGTTACATAACTTACGGTAAATGGCCCGCCTGGCTGAC
CGCCCAACGACCCCCGCCCATTGACGTCAATAATGACGTATGTTCCCATAGTAACGCCAATAGGGACTTT
CCATTGACGTCAATGGGTGGAGTATTTACGGTAAACTGCCCACTTGGCAGTACATCAAGTGTATCATATG
CCAAGTACGCCCCCTATTGACGTCAATGACGGTAAATGGCCCGCCTGGCATTATGCCCAGTACATGACCT
TATGGGACTTTCCTACTTGGCAGTACATCTACGTATTAGTCATCGCTATTACCATGGTGATGCGGTTTTG
GCAGTACATCAATGGGCGTGGATAGCGGTTTGACTCACGGGGATTTCCAAGTCTCCACCCCATTGACGTC
AATGGGAGTTTGTTTTGGCACCAAAATCAACGGGACTTTCCAAAATGTCGTAACAACTCCGCCCCATTGA
CGCAAATGGGCGGTAGGCGTGTACGGTGGGAGGTCTATATAAGCAGAGCTCGTTTAGTGAACCGTCAGAT
CGCCTGGAGACGCCATCCACGCTGTTTTGACCTCCATAGAAGACACCGGGACCGATCCAGCCTCCGGACT
CTAGAGGATCCGGTACTAGAGGAACTGAAAAACCAGAAAGTTAACTGGTAAGTTTAGTCTTTTTGTCTTT
TATTTCAGGTCCCGGATCCGGTGGTGGTGCAAATCAAAGAACTGCTCCTCAGTGGATGTTGCCTTTACTT
CTAGGCCTGTACGGAAGTGTTACTTCTGCTCTAAAAGCTGCGGAATTGTACCCGCGGGCCCACCATGTAC
CCATACGATGTTCCAGATTACGCTCTTATGGCCATGGAGGCCCGAATTCGGATGGTGAGCAAGGGCGAGG
AGGATAACATGGCCATCATCAAGGAGTTCATGCGCTTCAAGGTGCACATGGAGGGCTCCGTGAACGGCCA
CGAGTTCGAGATCGAGGGCGAGGGCGAGGGCCGCCCCTACGAGGGCACCCAGACCGCCAAGCTGAAGGTG
ACCAAGGGTGGCCCCCTGCCCTTCGCCTGGGACATCCTGTCCCCTCAGTTCATGTACGGCTCCAAGGCCT
ACGTGAAGCACCCCGCCGACATCCCCGACTACTTGAAGCTGTCCTTCCCCGAGGGCTTCAAGTGGGAGCG
CGTGATGAACTTCGAGGACGGCGGCGTGGTGACCGTGACCCAGGACTCCTCCCTGCAGGACGGCGAGTTC
ATCTACAAGGTGAAGCTGCGCGGCACCAACTTCCCCTCCGACGGCCCCGTAATGCAGAAGAAGACCATGG
GCTGGGAGGCCTCCTCCGAGCGGATGTACCCCGAGGACGGCGCCCTGAAGGGCGAGATCAAGCAGAGGCT
GAAGCTGAAGGACGGCGGCCACTACGACGCTGAGGTCAAGACCACCTACAAGGCCAAGAAGCCCGTGCAG
CTGCCCGGCGCCTACAACGTCAACATCAAGTTGGACATCACCTCCCACAACGAGGACTACACCATCGTGG
AACAGTACGAACGCGCCGAGGGCCGCCACTCCACCGGCGGCATGGACGAGCTGTACAAGTAAGATCTCTC
GAGGTACCGCGGCCGCGGGGATCCAGACATGATAAGATACATTGATGAGTTTGGACAAACCACAACTAGA
ATGCAGTGAAAAAAATGCTTTATTTGTGAAATTTGTGATGCTATTGCTTTATTTGTAACCATTATAAGCT
GCAATAAACAAGTTAACAACAACAATTGCATTCATTTTATGTTTCAGGTTCAGGGGGAGGTGTGGGAGGT
TTTTTCGGATCCTCTAGAGTCGATCTGCAGGCATGCTAGCTTGGCGTAATCATGGTCATAGCTGTTTCCT
GTGTGAAATTGTTATCCGCTCACAATTCCACACAACATACGAGCCGGAAGCATAAAGTGTAAAGCCTGGG
GTGCCTAATGAGTGAGCTAACTCACATTAATTGCGTTGCGCTCACTGCCCGCTTTCCAGTCGGGAAACCT
GTCGTGCCAGCTGCATTAATGAATCGGCCAACGCGCGGGGAGAGGCGGTTTGCGTATTGGGCGCTCTTCC
GCTTCCTCGCTCACTGACTCGCTGCGCTCGGTCGTTCGGCTGCGGCGAGCGGTATCAGCTCACTCAAAGG
CGGTAATACGGTTATCCACAGAATCAGGGGATAACGCAGGAAAGAACATGTGAGCAAAAGGCCAGCAAAA
GGCCAGGAACCGTAAAAAGGCCGCGTTGCTGGCGTTTTTCCATAGGCTCCGCCCCCCTGACGAGCATCAC
AAAAATCGACGCTCAAGTCAGAGGTGGCGAAACCCGACAGGACTATAAAGATACCAGGCGTTTCCCCCTG
GAAGCTCCCTCGTGCGCTCTCCTGTTCCGACCCTGCCGCTTACCGGATACCTGTCCGCCTTTCTCCCTTC
GGGAAGCGTGGCGCTTTCTCATAGCTCACGCTGTAGGTATCTCAGTTCGGTGTAGGTCGTTCGCTCCAAG
CTGGGCTGTGTGCACGAACCCCCCGTTCAGCCCGACCGCTGCGCCTTATCCGGTAACTATCGTCTTGAGT
CCAACCCGGTAAGACACGACTTATCGCCACTGGCAGCAGCCACTGGTAACAGGATTAGCAGAGCGAGGTA
TGTAGGCGGTGCTACAGAGTTCTTGAAGTGGTGGCCTAACTACGGCTACACTAGAAGAACAGTATTTGGT
ATCTGCGCTCTGCTGAAGCCAGTTACCTTCGGAAAAAGAGTTGGTAGCTCTTGATCCGGCAAACAAACCA
CCGCTGGTAGCGGTGGTTTTTTTGTTTGCAAGCAGCAGATTACGCGCAGAAAAAAAGGATCTCAAGAAGA
TCCTTTGATCTTTTCTACGGGGTCTGACGCTCAGTGGAACGAAAACTCACGTTAAGGGATTTTGGTCATG
AGATTATCAAAAAGGATCTTCACCTAGATCCTTTTAAATTAAAAATGAAGTTTTAAATCAATCTAAAGTA
TATATGAGTAAACTTGGTCTGACAGTTACCAATGCTTAATCAGTGAGGCACCTATCTCAGCGATCTGTCT
ATTTCGTTCATCCATAGTTGCCTGACTCCCCGTCGTGTAGATAACTACGATACGGGAGGGCTTACCATCT
GGCCCCAGTGCTGCAATGATACCGCGAGACCCACGCTCACCGGCTCCAGATTTATCAGCAATAAACCAGC
CAGCCGGAAGGGCCGAGCGCAGAAGTGGTCCTGCAACTTTATCCGCCTCCATCCAGTCTATTAATTGTTG
CCGGGAAGCTAGAGTAAGTAGTTCGCCAGTTAATAGTTTGCGCAACGTTGTTGCCATTGCTACAGGCATC
GTGGTGTCACGCTCGTCGTTTGGTATGGCTTCATTCAGCTCCGGTTCCCAACGATCAAGGCGAGTTACAT
GATCCCCCATGTTGTGCAAAAAAGCGGTTAGCTCCTTCGGTCCTCCGATCGTTGTCAGAAGTAAGTTGGC
CGCAGTGTTATCACTCATGGTTATGGCAGCACTGCATAATTCTCTTACTGTCATGCCATCCGTAAGATGC
TTTTCTGTGACTGGTGAGTACTCAACCAAGTCATTCTGAGAATAGTGTATGCGGCGACCGAGTTGCTCTT
GCCCGGCGTCAATACGGGATAATACCGCGCCACATAGCAGAACTTTAAAAGTGCTCATCATTGGAAAACG
TTCTTCGGGGCGAAAACTCTCAAGGATCTTACCGCTGTTGAGATCCAGTTCGATGTAACCCACTCGTGCA
CCCAACTGATCTTCAGCATCTTTTACTTTCACCAGCGTTTCTGGGTGAGCAAAAACAGGAAGGCAAAATG
CCGCAAAAAAGGGAATAAGGGCGACACGGAAATGTTGAATACTCATACTCTTCCTTTTTCAATATTATTG
AAGCATTTATCAGGGTTATTGTCTCATGAGCGGATACATATTTGAATGTATTTAGAAAAATAAACAAATA
GGGGTTCCGCGCACATTTCCCCGAAAAGTGCCACCTGACGTCTAAGAAACCATTATTATCATGACATTAA
CCTATAAAAATAGGCGTATCACGAGGCCCTTTCGTCTCGCGCGTTTCGGTGATGACGGTGAAAACCTCTG
ACACATGCAGCTCCCGGAGACGGTCACAGCTTGTCTGTAAGCGGATGCCGGGAGCAGACAAGCCCGTCAG
GGCGCGTCAGCGGGTGTTGGCGGGTGTCGGGGCTGGCTTAACTATGCGGCATCAGAGCAGATTGTACTGA
GAGTGCACCATATGCGGTGTGAAATACCGCACAGATGCGTAAGGAGAAAATACCGCATCAGGCGCCATTC
GCCATTCAGGCTGCGCAACTGTTGGGAAGGGCGATCGGTGCGGGCCTCTTCGCTATTACGCCAGCTGGCG
AAAGGGGGATGTGCTGCAAGGCGATTAAGTTGGGTAACGCCAGGGTTTTCCCAGTCACGACGTTGTAAAA
CGACG
